>Addgene plasmid #168446 | pTL385 | addgene full sequence | sequence record 349975 | Addgene NGS Result
CGGTGCGGGCCTCTTCGCTATTACGCCAGATCCTTTTGTTGTTTCCGGGTGTACAATATGGACTTCCTCT
TTTCTGGCAACCAAACCCATACATCGGGATTCCTATAATACCTTCGTTGGTCTCCCTAACATGTAGGTGG
CGGAGGGGAGATATACAATAGAACAGATACCAGACAAGACATAATGGGCTAAACAAGACTACACCAATTA
CACTGCCTCATTGATGGTGGTACATAACGAACTAATACTGTAGCCCTAGACTTGATAGCCATCATCATAT
CGAAGTTTCACTACCCTTTTTCCATTTGCCATCTATTGAAGTAATAATAGGCGCATGCAACTTCTTTTCT
TTTTTTTTCTTTTCTCTCTCCCCCGTTGTTGTCTCACCATATCCGCAATGACAAAAAAATGATGGAAGAC
ACTAAAGGAAAAAATTAACGACAAAGACAGCACCAACAGATGTCGTTGTTCCAGAGCTGATGAGGGGTAT
CTCGAAGCACACGAAACTTTTTCCTTCCTTCATTCACGCACACTACTCTCTAATGAGCAACGGTATACGG
CCTTCCTTCCAGTTACTTGAATTTGAAATAAAAAAAAGTTTGCTGTCTTGCTATCAAGTATAAATAGACC
TGCAATTATTAATCTTTTGTTTCCTCGTCATTGTTCTCGTTCCCTTTCTTCCTTGTTTCTTTTTCTGCAC
AATATTTCAAGCTATACCAAGCATACAATCAACTCCAAGCTTGAAGCAAGCCTCCTGAAAGATGAAGCTA
CTGTCTTCTATCGAACAAGCATGCGATATTTGCCGACTTAAAAAGCTCAAGTGCTCCAAAGAAAAACCGA
AGTGCGCCAAGTGTCTGAAGAACAACTGGGAGTGTCGCTACTCTCCCAAAACCAAAAGGTCTCCGCTGAC
TAGGGCACATCTGACAGAAGTGGAATCAAGGCTAGAAAGACTGGAACAGCTATTTCTACTGATTTTTCCT
CGAGAAGACCTTGACATGATTTTGAAAATGGATTCTTTACAGGATATAAAAGCATTGTTAACAGGATTAT
TTGTACAAGATAATGTGAATAAAGATGCCGTCACAGATAGATTGGCTTCAGTGGAGACTGATATGCCTCT
AACATTGAGACAGCATAGAATAAGTGCGACATCATCATCGGAAGAGAGTAGTAACAAAGGTCAAAGACAG
TTGACTGTATCGCCGGAATTTGTAATACGACTCACTATAGGGCGAGCCGCCATCATGGAGGAGCAGAAGC
TGATCTCAGAGGAGGACCTGCATATGGCCATGGAGGCCGAATTCCTGCAGACCGTGGAACTGAAAGTGCG
CATGTGCTGCAGCGGTTGCGAACGCGTGGTGAAACATGCCCTGATGAAACTGCGTGGTGTGGATAGCGTG
GAGGTGGAACTGGAGATGGAAAAAGTGACCGTGACCGGTTACGTGGAACGCCAGCGCGTTCTGAAAGAAG
TGCGCCGCGCCGGCAAAAAAGCCGAATTTTGGCCGAACCCGGATCTGCCGCTGTATTTTACCAGCGCCAA
AGGATCCGTCGACCTGCAGCGGCCGCATAACTAGCATAACCCCTTGGGGCCTCTAAACGGGTCTTGAGGG
GTTTTTTGCGCGCTTGCAGCCAAGCTAATTCCGGGCGAATTTCTTATGATTTATGATTTTTATTATTAAA
TAAGTTATAAAAAAAATAAGTGTATACAAATTTTAAAGTGACTCTTAGGTTTTAAAACGAAAATTCTTAT
TCTTGAGTAACTCTTTCCTGTAGGTCAGGTTGCTTTCTCAGGTATAGCATGAGGTCGCTCTTATTGACCA
CACCTCTACCGGCATGCAAGCTTGGCGTAATCATGGTCATAGCTGTTTCCTGTGTGAAATTGTTATCCGC
TCACAATTCCACACAACATACGAGCCGGAAGCATAAAGTGTAAAGCCTGGGGTGCCTAATGAGTGAGCTA
ACTCACATTAATTGCGTTGCGCTCACTGCCCGCTTTCCAGTCGGGAAACCTGTCGTGCCAGCTGCATTAA
TGAATCGGCCAACGCGCGGGGAGAGGCGGTTTGCGTATTGGGCGCTCTTCCGCTTCCTCGCTCACTGACT
CGCTGCGCTCGGTCGTTCGGCTGCGGCGAGCGGTATCAGCTCACTCAAAGGCGGTAATACGGTTATCCAC
AGAATCAGGGGATAACGCAGGAAAGAACATGTGAGCAAAAGGCCAGCAAAAGGCCAGGAACCGTAAAAAG
GCCGCGTTGCTGGCGTTTTTCCATAGGCTCCGCCCCCCTGACGAGCATCACAAAAATCGACGCTCAAGTC
AGAGGTGGCGAAACCCGACAGGACTATAAAGATACCAGGCGTTTCCCCCTGGAAGCTCCCTCGTGCGCTC
TCCTGTTCCGACCCTGCCGCTTACCGGATACCTGTCCGCCTTTCTCCCTTCGGGAAGCGTGGCGCTTTCT
CATAGCTCACGCTGTAGGTATCTCAGTTCGGTGTAGGTCGTTCGCTCCAAGCTGGGCTGTGTGCACGAAC
CCCCCGTTCAGCCCGACCGCTGCGCCTTATCCGGTAACTATCGTCTTGAGTCCAACCCGGTAAGACACGA
CTTATCGCCACTGGCAGCAGCCACTGGTAACAGGATTAGCAGAGCGAGGTATGTAGGCGGTGCTACAGAG
TTCTTGAAGTGGTGGCCTAACTACGGCTACACTAGAAGAACAGTATTTGGTATCTGCGCTCTGCTGAAGC
CAGTTACCTTCGGAAAAAGAGTTGGTAGCTCTTGATCCGGCAAACAAACCACCGCTGGTAGCGGTGGTTT
TTTTGTTTGCAAGCAGCAGATTACGCGCAGAAAAAAAGGATCTCAAGAAGATCCTTTGATCTTTTCTACG
GGGTCTGACGCTCAGTGGAACGAAAACTCACGTTAAGGGATTTTGGTCATGAGATTATCAAAAAGGATCT
TCACCTAGATCCTTTTAAATTAAAAATGAAGTTTTAAATCAATCTAAAGTATATATGAGTAACCTGAGGC
TATGGCAGGGCCTGCCGCCCCGACGTTGGCTGCGAGCCCTGGGCCTTCACCCGAACTTGGGGGGTGGGGT
GGGGAAAAGGAAGAAACGCGGGCGTATTGGCCCCAATGGGGTCTCGGTGGGGTATCGACAGAGTGCCAGC
CCTGGGACCGAACCCCGCGTTTATGAACAAACGACCCAACACCGTGCGTTTTATTCTGTCTTTTTATTGC
CGTCATAGCGCGGGTTCCTTCCGGTATTGTCTCCTTCCGTGTTTCAGTTAGCCTCCCCCTAGGGTGGGCG
AAGAACTCCAGCATGAGATCCCCGCGCTGGAGGATCATCCAGCCGGCGTCCCGGAAAACGATTCCGAAGC
CCAACCTTTCATAGAAGGCGGCGGTGGAATCGAAATCTCGTGATGGCAGGTTGGGCGTCGCTTGGTCGGT
CATTTCGAACCCCAGAGTCCCGCTCAGAAGAACTCGTCAAGAAGGCGATAGAAGGCGATGCGCTGCGAAT
CGGGAGCGGCGATACCGTAAAGCACGAGGAAGCGGTCAGCCCATTCGCCGCCAAGCTCTTCAGCAATATC
ACGGGTAGCCAACGCTATGTCCTGATAGCGGTCCGCCACACCCAGCCGGCCACAGTCGATGAATCCAGAA
AAGCGGCCATTTTCCACCATGATATTCGGCAAGCAGGCATCGCCATGAGTCACGACGAGATCCTCGCCGT
CGGGCATGCTCGCCTTGAGCCTGGCGAACAGTTCGGCTGGCGCGAGCCCCTGATGCTCTTCGTCCAGATC
ATCCTGATCGACAAGACCGGCTTCCATCCGAGTACGTGCTCGCTCGATGCGATGTTTCGCTTGGTGGTCG
AATGGGCAGGTAGCCGGATCAAGCGTATGCAGCCGCCGCATTGCATCAGCCATGATGGATACTTTCTCGG
CAGGAGCAAGGTGAGATGACAGGAGATCCTGCCCCGGCACTTCGCCCAATAGCAGCCAGTCCCTTCCCGC
TTCAGTGACAACGTCGAGCACAGCTGCGCAAGGAACGCCCGTCGTGGCCAGCCACGATAGCCGCGCTGCC
TCGTCTTGCAGTTCATTCAGGGCACCGGACAGGTCGGTCTTGACAAAAAGAACCGGGCGCCCCTGCGCTG
ACAGCCGGAACACGGCGGCATCAGAGCAGCCGATTGTCTGTTGTGCCCAGTCATAGCCGAATAGCCTCTC
CACCCAAGCGGCCGGAGAACCTGCGTGCAATCCATCTTGTTCAATCATACTCTTCCTTTTTCAATATTAT
TGAAGCATTTATCAGGGTTATTGTCTCATGAGCGGATACATATTTGAATGTATTTAGAAAAATAAACAAA
TAGGGGTTCCGCGCACATTTCCCCGAAAAGTGCCACCTGAACGAAGCATCTGTGCTTCATTTTGTAGAAC
AAAAATGCAACGCGAGAGCGCTAATTTTTCAAACAAAGAATCTGAGCTGCATTTTTACAGAACAGAAATG
CAACGCGAAAGCGCTATTTTACCAACGAAGAATCTGTGCTTCATTTTTGTAAAACAAAAATGCAACGCGA
GAGCGCTAATTTTTCAAACAAAGAATCTGAGCTGCATTTTTACAGAACAGAAATGCAACGCGAGAGCGCT
ATTTTACCAACAAAGAATCTATACTTCTTTTTTGTTCTACAAAAATGCATCCCGAGAGCGCTATTTTTCT
AACAAAGCATCTTAGATTACTTTTTTTCTCCTTTGTGCGCTCTATAATGCAGTCTCTTGATAACTTTTTG
CACTGTAGGTCCGTTAAGGTTAGAAGAAGGCTACTTTGGTGTCTATTTTCTCTTCCATAAAAAAAGCCTG
ACTCCACTTCCCGCGTTTACTGATTACTAGCGAAGCTGCGGGTGCATTTTTTCAAGATAAAGGCATCCCC
GATTATATTCTATACCGATGTGGATTGCGCATACTTTGTGAACAGAAAGTGATAGCGTTGATGATTCTTC
ATTGGTCAGAAAATTATGAACGGTTTCTTCTATTTTGTCTCTATATACTACGTATAGGAAATGTTTACAT
TTTCGTATTGTTTTCGATTCACTCTATGAATAGTTCTTACTACAATTTTTTTGTCTAAAGAGTAATACTA
GAGATAAACATAAAAAATGTAGAGGTCGAGTTTAGATGCAAGTTCAAGGAGCGAAAGGTGGATGGGTAGG
TTATATAGGGATATAGCACAGAGATATATAGCAAAGAGATACTTTTGAGCAATGTTTGTGGAAGCGGTAT
TCGCAATATTTTAGTAGCTCGTTACAGTCCGGTGCGTTTTTGGTTTTTTGAAAGTGCGTCTTCAGAGCGC
TTTTGGTTTTCAAAAGCGCTCTGAAGTTCCTATACTTTCTAGAGAATAGGAACTTCGGAATAGGAACTTC
AAAGCGTTTCCGAAAACGAGCGCTTCCGAAAATGCAACGCGAGCTGCGCACATACAGCTCACTGTTCACG
TCGCACCTATATCTGCGTGTTGCCTGTATATATATATACATGAGAAGAACGGCATAGTGCGTGTTTATGC
TTAAATGCGTACTTATATGCGTCTATTTATGTAGGATGAAAGGTAGTCTAGTACCTCCTGTGATATTATC
CCATTCCATGCGGGGTATCGTATGCTTCCTTCAGCACTACCCTTTAGCTGTTCTATATGCTGCCACTCCT
CAATTGGATTAGTCTCATCCTTCAATGCTATCATTTCCTTTGATATTGGATCATACTAAGAAACCATTAT
TATCATGACATTAACCTATAAAAATAGGCGTATCACGAGGCCCTTTCGTCTCGCGCGTTTCGGTGATGAC
GGTGAAAACCTCTGACACATGCAGCTCCCGGAGACGGTCACAGCTTGTCTGTAAGCGGATGCCGGGAGCA
GACAAGCCCGTCAGGGCGCGTCAGCGGGTGTTGGCGGGTGTCGGGGCTGGCTTAACTATGCGGCATCAGA
GCAGATTGTACTGAGAGTGCACCATAGATCAACGACATTACTATATATATAATATAGGAAGCATTTAATA
GAACAGCATCGTAATATATGTGTACTTTGCAGTTATGACGCCAGATGGCAGTAGTGGAAGATATTCTTTA
TTGAAAAATAGCTTGTCACCTTACGTACAATCTTGATCCGGAGCTTTTCTTTTTTTGCCGATTAAGAATT
AATTCGGTCGAAAAAAGAAAAGGAGAGGGCCAAGAGGGAGGGCATTGGTGACTATTGAGCACGTGAGTAT
ACGTGATTAAGCACACAAAGGCAGCTTGGAGTATGTCTGTTATTAATTTCACAGGTAGTTCTGGTCCATT
GGTGAAAGTTTGCGGCTTGCAGAGCACAGAGGCCGCAGAATGTGCTCTAGATTCCGATGCTGACTTGCTG
GGTATTATATGTGTGCCCAATAGAAAGAGAACAATTGACCCGGTTATTGCAAGGAAAATTTCAAGTCTTG
TAAAAGCATATAAAAATAGTTCAGGCACTCCGAAATACTTGGTTGGCGTGTTTCGTAATCAACCTAAGGA
GGATGTTTTGGCTCTGGTCAATGATTACGGCATTGATATCGTCCAACTGCATGGAGATGAGTCGTGGCAA
GAATACCAAGAGTTCCTCGGTTTGCCAGTTATTAAAAGACTCGTATTTCCAAAAGACTGCAACATACTAC
TCAGTGCAGCTTCACAGAAACCTCATTCGTTTATTCCCTTGTTTGATTCAGAAGCAGGTGGGACAGGTGA
ACTTTTGGATTGGAACTCGATTTCTGACTGGGTTGGAAGGCAAGAGAGCCCCGAAAGCTTACATTTTATG
TTAGCTGGTGGACTGACGCCAGAAAATGTTGGTGATGCGCTTAGATTAAATGGCGTTATTGGTGTTGATG
TAAGCGGAGGTGTGGAGACAAATGGTGTAAAAGACTCTAACAAAATAGCAAATTTCGTCAAAAATGCTAA
GAAATAGGTTATTACTGAGTAGTATTTATTTAAGTATTGTTTGTGCACTTGCCGATCTATGCGGTGTGAA
ATACCGCACAGATGCGTAAGGAGAAAATACCGCATCAGGAAATTGTAAGCGTTAATATTTTGTTAAAATT
CGCGTTAAATTTTTGTTAAATCAGCTCATTTTTTAACCAATAGGCCGAAATCGGCAAAATCCCTTATAAA
TCAAAAGAATAGACCGAGATAGGGT
[37 nt withheld, positions 7166-7202]
AAAGAACGTGGACTCCAACGTCAAAGG
[49 nt withheld, positions 7230-7278]
T
[91 nt withheld, positions 7280-7370]
G
[124 nt withheld, positions 7372-7495]
CCATTCGCCATTCAGGCTGCGCAACTGTTGGGAAGGGCGAT
Features (pLannotate 1.2.2; 24 found; start..end, strand, type, name):
     30..734     +  promoter       ADH1 promoter: S. cerevisiae ADH1; promoter for alcohol dehydrogenase 1
    762..1202    +  CDS            GAL4 DNA binding domain: DNA binding domain of the GAL4 transcriptional activator; Saccharomyces cerevisiae GAL4 (truncated)
   1213..1231    +  promoter       T7 promoter: promoter for bacteriophage T7 RNA polymerase
   1305..1538    +  CDS            HIPP30 (fragment): HIP30_ARATH - Experimental evidence at protein level: Swiss-Prot protein existence level 1. Heavy-metal-binding protein. From Arabidopsis thaliana (Mouse-ear cress).
   1571..1618    +  terminator     T7 terminator: transcription terminator for bacteriophage T7 RNA polymerase
   1645..1832    +  terminator     ADH1 terminator: S. cerevisiae ADH1; transcription terminator for the S. cerevisiae alcohol dehydrogenase 1 (ADH1) gene
   1880..1896    -  protein_bind   lac operator: The lac repressor binds to the lac operator to inhibit transcription in E. coli. This inhibition can be relieved by adding lactose or isopropyl-β-D-thiogalactopyranoside (IPTG). lac repressor encoded by lacI
   1904..1934    -  promoter       lac promoter: promoter for the E. coli lac operon
   1949..1970    -  protein_bind   CAP binding site: CAP binding activates transcription in the presence of cAMP. E. coli catabolite activator protein
   1983..2075    -  CDS            lacI (fragment): lac repressor; lacI; The lac repressor binds to the lac operator to inhibit transcription in E. coli. This inhibition can be relieved by adding lactose or isopropyl-β-D-thiogalactopyranoside (IPTG).
   2258..2846    -  rep_origin     ori: high-copy-number ColE1/pMB1/pBR322/pUC origin of replication
   3068..3084    +  polyA_signal   bGH poly(A) signal (fragment): bovine growth hormone polyadenylation signal
   3175..3222    -  polyA_signal   HSV TK poly(A) signal: herpes simplex virus thymidine kinase polyadenylation signal (Cole and Stacy, 1985)
   3281..3433    -  CDS            ble (fragment): BLE_KLEPN - Experimental evidence at protein level: Swiss-Prot protein existence level 1. Binding protein with a strong affinity to the bleomycin family of antibiotics. Binds to CL990; an antimitotic-antibiotic compound. From Klebsiella pneumoniae.
   3454..4248    -  CDS            NeoR/KanR: aminoglycoside phosphotransferase from Tn5; aph(3')-II (or nptII); confers resistance to neomycin, kanamycin, and G418 (Geneticin®)
   4249..4353    -  promoter       AmpR promoter: bla
   4380..5722    -  rep_origin     2μ ori: yeast 2μ plasmid origin of replication
   5790..5825    +  CDS            rop (fragment): Rop protein, which maintains plasmids at low copy number; rop
   5927..5976    +  misc_feature   bom (fragment): basis of mobility region from pBR322
   6115..6262    +  promoter       TRP1 promoter: S. cerevisiae TRP1
   6263..6937    +  CDS            TRP1: phosphoribosylanthranilate isomerase, required for tryptophan biosynthesis; S. cerevisiae TRP1; yeast auxotrophic marker
   6988..7039    +  misc_feature   bom (fragment): basis of mobility region from pBR322
   7067..7495    -  rep_origin     f1 ori (sequence partly withheld): f1 bacteriophage origin of replication; arrow indicates direction of (+) strand synthesis
   7499..29      -  CDS            lacZα (fragment) (across the origin): LacZα fragment of β-galactosidase; lacZ fragment
