[The description below was written by a language model from this plasmid's Addgene catalogue record and pLannotate feature annotations shown in this document.]
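Description:
pTL385 is a yeast two-hybrid bait plasmid built on the pGBKT7 backbone, a 7.5 kb E. coli–yeast shuttle vector. In bacteria it replicates from a high-copy ColE1/pUC-type origin and is selected with kanamycin through the Tn5 aminoglycoside phosphotransferase gene (NeoR/KanR) driven by the AmpR promoter. In Saccharomyces cerevisiae it is maintained episomally by the 2μ origin and selected by complementation of tryptophan auxotrophy with the TRP1 marker under its own promoter. An f1 origin is also present, along with several short backbone remnants (lac promoter/operator, lacZα, rop, bom, ble and poly(A) fragments) that have no evident functional role here.

The expression cassette uses the yeast ADH1 promoter to drive the GAL4 DNA-binding domain, followed by the insert and then the T7 and ADH1 terminators. The catalogued insert is OsaHIP39 from Oryza sativa. The automated annotation detects it as a roughly 230 bp coding segment resembling the Arabidopsis heavy-metal-binding protein HIPP30, consistent with a rice heavy-metal-associated protein, though the record does not state whether the full-length gene or only a domain was cloned. A T7 promoter between the GAL4 domain and the insert allows in vitro transcription of the insert without the GAL4 portion.

In a two-hybrid assay, the GAL4 DNA-binding-domain fusion is co-expressed with a prey fused to an activation domain, and interaction reconstitutes a transcription factor that activates reporter genes. The associated publication concerns host-target binding by a conserved blast fungus effector, suggesting that this construct was used to test binding between the rice protein and that effector.
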