Addgene plasmid #168446: pTL385
Purpose: pGBKT7 yeast two-hybrid plasmid
Depositing lab: Sophien Kamoun. Depositing organization: Sainsbury Laboratory, Norwich. Publication: A single amino acid polymorphism in a conserved effector of the multihost blast fungus pathogen expands host-target binding spectrum. Bentham AR, Petit-Houdenot Y, Win J, Chuma I, Terauchi R, Banfield MJ, Kamoun S, Langner T. PLoS Pathog. 2021 Nov 10;17(11):e1009957. doi: 10.1371/journal.ppat.1009957. eCollection 2021 Nov. PubMed 34758051.
Backbone
  Vector backbone: pGBKT7
  Vector type: Yeast Expression
Growth in bacteria
  Bacterial resistance: Kanamycin, 50 μg/mL
  Growth temperature: 37°C
  Growth strain: DH5alpha
  Copy number: High Copy
Gene/Insert
  Gene/Insert name: OsaHIP39
  Species: Oryza sativa
  Cloning method: Unknown
Terms and licenses: Academic/Nonprofit Terms; Industry Terms: Not Available to Industry
How to cite: pTL385 was a gift from Sophien Kamoun (Addgene plasmid # 168446 ; http://n2t.net/addgene:168446 ; RRID:Addgene_168446)
