>Addgene plasmid #168446 | pTL385 | depositor partial sequence | sequence record 326546 | insert
GAATTCCTGCAGACCGTGGAACTGAAAGTGCGCATGTGCTGCAGCGGTTGCGAACGCGTGGTGAAACATG
CCCTGATGAAACTGCGTGGTGTGGATAGCGTGGAGGTGGAACTGGAGATGGAAAAAGTGACCGTGACCGG
TTACGTGGAACGCCAGCGCGTTCTGAAAGAAGTGCGCCGCGCCGGCAAAAAAGCCGAATTTTGGCCGAAC
CCGGATCTGCCGCTGTATTTTACCAGCGCCAAAGGATCC
